>Addgene plasmid #201205 | pAAVCam1.3_smFP_Myc | addgene full sequence | sequence record 401049 | Addgene NGS Result
CCTGCAGGCAGCTGCGCGCTCGCTCGCTCACTGAGGCCGCCCGGGCGTCGGGCGACCTTTGGTCGCCCGG
CCTCAGTGAGCGAGCGAGCGCGCAGAGAGGGAGTGGCCAACTCCATCACTAGGGGTTCCTGCGGCCGCAC
GCGTCATTATGGCCTTAGGTCACTTCATCTCCATGGGGTTCTTCTTCTGATTTTCTAGAAAATGAGATGG
GGGTGCAGAGAGCTTCCTCAGTGACCTGCCCAGGGTCACATCAGAAATGTCAGAGCTAGAACTTGAACTC
AGATTACTAATCTTAAATTCCATGCCTTGGGGGCATGCAAGTACGATATACAGAAGGAGTGAACTCATTA
GGGCAGATGACCAATGAGTTTAGGAAAGAAGAGTCCAGGGCAGGGTACATCTACACCACCCGCCCAGCCC
TGGGTGAGTCCAGCCACGTTCACCTCATTATAGTTGCCTCTCTCCAGTCCTACCTTGACGGGAAGCACAA
GCAGAAACTGGGACAGGAGCCCCAGGAGACCAAATCTTCATGGTCCCTCTGGGAGGATGGGTGGGGAGAG
CTGTGGCAGAGGCCTCAGGAGGGGCCCTGCTGCTCAGTGGTGACAGATAGGGGTGAGAAAGCAGACAGAG
TCATTCCGTCAGCATTCTGGGTCTGTTTGGTACTTCTTCTCACGATAAGGTGGCGGTGTGATATGCACAA
TGGCTAAAAAGCAGGGAGAGCTGGAAAGAAACAAGGACAGAGACAGAGGCCAAGTCAACCAGACCAATTC
CCAGAGGAAGCAAAGAAACCATTACAGAGACTACAAGGGGGAAGGGAAGGAGAGATGAATTAGCTTCCCC
TGTAAACCTTAGAACCCAGCTGTTGCCAGGGCAACGGGGCAATACCTGTCTCTTCAGAGGAGATGAAGTT
GCCAGGGTAACTACATCCTGTCTTTCTCAAGGACCATCCCAGAATGTGGCACCCACTAGCCGTTACCATA
GCAACTGCCTCTTTGCCCCACTTAATCCCATCCCGTCTGTTAAAAGGGCCCTATAGTTGGAGGTGGGGGA
GGTAGGAAGAGCGATGATCACTTGTGGACTAAGTTTGTTCGCATCCCCTTCTCCAACCCCCTCAGTACAT
CACCCTGGGGGAACAGGGTCCACTTGCTCCTGGGCCCACACAGTCCTGCAGTATTGTGTATATAAGGCCA
GGGCAAAGAGGAGCAGGTTTTAAAGTGAAAGGCAGGCAGGTGTTGGGGAGGCAGTTACCGGGGCAACGGG
AACAGGGCGTTTCGGAGGTGGTTGCCATGGGGACCTGGATGCTGACGAAGGCTCGCGAGGCTGTGAGCAG
CCACAGTGCCCTGCTCAGAAGCCCCAAGCTCGTCAGTCAAGCCGGTTCTCCGTTTGCACTCAGGAGCACG
GGCAGGCGAGTGGCCCCTAGTTCTGGGGGCAGCATCGATTGAATTCAATTGCGGCCGCCACCATGGAGCA
AAAACTGATATCGGAGGAAGACTTGGCAGAGCAGAAACTGATTTCGGAAGAGGATCTTGCCGAACAAAAA
CTGATCAGTGAGGAAGACCTTGCCGGAGTGTCGAAGGGTGAAGAGCTGTTCACCGGCGTGGTGCCCATCC
TCGTCGAGCTGGACGGAGATGTCAATGGACATAAATTCTCCGTACGGGGAGAGGGCGAGGGCGACGCAAC
CAACGGTAAACTGACCCTGAAGTTCATTTGCACCACGGGTAAACTGCCCGTACCCTGGCCCACCCTGGTC
ACAACCTTGGGTGGCGGAGTTCAGTGTTTTTCGCGGTATCCAGATCACATGAAGCAGCATGACTTTTTCA
AGAGCGCTATGCCCGAGGGTTACGTTCAAGAGAGGACCATCAGTTTCAAGGACGACGGCACCTACAAGAC
ACGGGCTGAGGTGAAATTCGAGGGTGATACACTCGTGAATCGTATCGAGCTGAAGGGCATAGATTTTAAG
GAGGATGGCAATATCCTGGGCCACAAGTTGGAGTATAACTTCAACAGTCACAATGTCTATATAACTGCCG
ATAAGCAGAAGAATGGCATTAAAGCCAATTTCAAAATTCGTCACAATGTCGAAGGCGGCGCAGAACAGAA
GCTCATCAGTGAAGAGGATCTGGCCGCAGAGCAGAAACTCATTAGCGAGGAGGACTTGGGCGGAGGCGGC
GAGCAGAAGCTGATATCGGAGGAAGACCTGGCGGCCGAGCAAAAGCTCATCTCGGAGGAGGATCTCGCGG
GAGGAGATGGAAGTGTCCAGTTGGCGGATCACTACCAGCAGAATACGCCAATTGGTGACGGCCCCGTCCT
TCTGCCGGATAACCACTACCTCTCCACCCAGTCGGTGCTGAGCAAGGACCCGAATGAAAAACGTGACCAC
ATGGTTCTTCTTGAGTTCGTCACGGCTGCGGGCATCACGTTGGGCATGGACGAACTGTACAAGGGCGCTG
AACAGAAACTTATCTCCGAGGAGGATCTGGCGGAACAGAAGCTGATCAGCGAAGAGGACCTGGCGGAGCA
GAAACTTATCAGCGAAGAGGATCTGTAAACCGGTGCTCGAGGTACGGATCCAATTCGATATCAAGCTTAT
CGATAATCAACCTCTGGATTACAAAATTTGTGAAAGATTGACTGGTATTCTTAACTATGTTGCTCCTTTT
ACGCTATGTGGATACGCTGCTTTAATGCCTTTGTATCATGCTATTGCTTCCCGTATGGCTTTCATTTTCT
CCTCCTTGTATAAATCCTGGTTGCTGTCTCTTTATGAGGAGTTGTGGCCCGTTGTCAGGCAACGTGGCGT
GGTGTGCACTGTGTTTGCTGACGCAACCCCCACTGGTTGGGGCATTGCCACCACCTGTCAGCTCCTTTCC
GGGACTTTCGCTTTCCCCCTCCCTATTGCCACGGCGGAACTCATCGCCGCCTGCCTTGCCCGCTGCTGGA
CAGGGGCTCGGCTGTTGGGCACTGACAATTCCGTGGTGTTGTCGGGGAAATCATCGTCCTTTCCTTGGCT
GCTCGCCTATGTTGCCACCTGGATTCTGCGCGGGACGTCCTTCTGCTACGTCCCTTCGGCCCTCAATCCA
GCGGACCTTCCTTCCCGCGGCCTGCTGCCGGCTCTGCGGCCTCTTCCGCGTCTTCGCCTTCGCCCTCAGA
CGAGTCGGATCTCCCTTTGGGCCGCCTCCCCGCATCGATACCGAGCGCTGCTCGAGAGATCTACGGGTGG
CATCCCTGTGACCCCTCCCCAGTGCCTCTCCTGGCCCTGGAAGTTGCCACTCCAGTGCCCACCAGCCTTG
TCCTAATAAAATTAAGTTGCATCATTTTGTCTGACTAGGTGTCCTTCTATAATATTATGGGGTGGAGGGG
GGTGGTATGGAGCAAGGGGCAAGTTGGGAAGACAACCTGTAGGGCCTGCGGGGTCTATTGGGAACCAAGC
TGGAGTGCAGTGGCACAATCTTGGCTCACTGCAATCTCCGCCTCCTGGGTTCAAGCGATTCTCCTGCCTC
AGCCTCCCGAGTTGTTGGGATTCCAGGCATGCATGACCAGGCTCAGCTAATTTTTGTTTTTTTGGTAGAG
ACGGGGTTTCACCATATTGGCCAGGCTGGTCTCCAACTCCTAATCTCAGGTGATCTACCCACCTTGGCCT
CCCAAATTGCTGGGATTACAGGCGTGAACCACTGCTCCCTTCCCTGTCCTTCTGATTTTGTAGGTAACCA
CGTGCGGACCGAGCGGCCGCAGGAACCCCTAGTGATGGAGTTGGCCACTCCCTCTCTGCGCGCTCGCTCG
CTCACTGAGGCCGGGCGACCAAAGGTCGCCCGACGCCCGGGCTTTGCCCGGGCGGCCTCAGTGAGCGAGC
GAGCGCGCAGCTGCCTGCAGGGGCGCCTGATGCGGTATTTTCTCCTTACGCATCTGTGCGGTATTTCACA
CCGCATA
[95 nt withheld, positions 3928-4022]
T
[46 nt withheld, positions 4024-4069]
C
[141 nt withheld, positions 4071-4211]
CCTTTGACGTTGGAGTCCACGTTCTTT
[37 nt withheld, positions 4239-4275]
ACTCTATCTCGGGCTATTCTTTTGATTTATAAGGGATTTTGCCGATTTCGGTCTATTGGTTAAAAAATGA
GCTGATTTAACAAAAATTTAACGCGAATTTTAACAAAATATTAACGTTTACAATTTTATGGTGCACTCTC
AGTACAATCTGCTCTGATGCCGCATAGTTAAGCCAGCCCCGACACCCGCCAACACCCGCTGACGCGCCCT
GACGGGCTTGTCTGCTCCCGGCATCCGCTTACAGACAAGCTGTGACCGTCTCCGGGAGCTGCATGTGTCA
GAGGTTTTCACCGTCATCACCGAAACGCGCGAGACGAAAGGGCCTCGTGATACGCCTATTTTTATAGGTT
AATGTCATGATAATAATGGTTTCTTAGACGTCAGGTGGCACTTTTCGGGGAAATGTGCGCGGAACCCCTA
TTTGTTTATTTTTCTAAATACATTCAAATATGTATCCGCTCATGAGACAATAACCCTGATAAATGCTTCA
ATAATATTGAAAAAGGAAGAGTATGAGTATTCAACATTTCCGTGTCGCCCTTATTCCCTTTTTTGCGGCA
TTTTGCCTTCCTGTTTTTGCTCACCCAGAAACGCTGGTGAAAGTAAAAGATGCTGAAGATCAGTTGGGTG
CACGAGTGGGTTACATCGAACTGGATCTCAACAGCGGTAAGATCCTTGAGAGTTTTCGCCCCGAAGAACG
TTTTCCAATGATGAGCACTTTTAAAGTTCTGCTATGTGGCGCGGTATTATCCCGTATTGACGCCGGGCAA
GAGCAACTCGGTCGCCGCATACACTATTCTCAGAATGACTTGGTTGAGTACTCACCAGTCACAGAAAAGC
ATCTTACGGATGGCATGACAGTAAGAGAATTATGCAGTGCTGCCATAACCATGAGTGATAACACTGCGGC
CAACTTACTTCTGACAACGATCGGAGGACCGAAGGAGCTAACCGCTTTTTTGCACAACATGGGGGATCAT
GTAACTCGCCTTGATCGTTGGGAACCGGAGCTGAATGAAGCCATACCAAACGACGAGCGTGACACCACGA
TGCCTGTAGCAATGGCAACAACGTTGCGCAAACTATTAACTGGCGAACTACTTACTCTAGCTTCCCGGCA
ACAATTAATAGACTGGATGGAGGCGGATAAAGTTGCAGGACCACTTCTGCGCTCGGCCCTTCCGGCTGGC
TGGTTTATTGCTGATAAATCTGGAGCCGGTGAGCGTGGGTCTCGCGGTATCATTGCAGCACTGGGGCCAG
ATGGTAAGCCCTCCCGTATCGTAGTTATCTACACGACGGGGAGTCAGGCAACTATGGATGAACGAAATAG
ACAGATCGCTGAGATAGGTGCCTCACTGATTAAGCATTGGTAACTGTCAGACCAAGTTTACTCATATATA
CTTTAGATTGATTTAAAACTTCATTTTTAATTTAAAAGGATCTAGGTGAAGATCCTTTTTGATAATCTCA
TGACCAAAATCCCTTAACGTGAGTTTTCGTTCCACTGAGCGTCAGACCCCGTAGAAAAGATCAAAGGATC
TTCTTGAGATCCTTTTTTTCTGCGCGTAATCTGCTGCTTGCAAACAAAAAAACCACCGCTACCAGCGGTG
GTTTGTTTGCCGGATCAAGAGCTACCAACTCTTTTTCCGAAGGTAACTGGCTTCAGCAGAGCGCAGATAC
CAAATACTGTTCTTCTAGTGTAGCCGTAGTTAGGCCACCACTTCAAGAACTCTGTAGCACCGCCTACATA
CCTCGCTCTGCTAATCCTGTTACCAGTGGCTGCTGCCAGTGGCGATAAGTCGTGTCTTACCGGGTTGGAC
TCAAGACGATAGTTACCGGATAAGGCGCAGCGGTCGGGCTGAACGGGGGGTTCGTGCACACAGCCCAGCT
TGGAGCGAACGACCTACACCGAACTGAGATACCTACAGCGTGAGCTATGAGAAAGCGCCACGCTTCCCGA
AGGGAGAAAGGCGGACAGGTATCCGGTAAGCGGCAGGGTCGGAACAGGAGAGCGCACGAGGGAGCTTCCA
GGGGGAAACGCCTGGTATCTTTATAGTCCTGTCGGGTTTCGCCACCTCTGACTTGAGCGTCGATTTTTGT
GATGCTCGTCAGGGGGGCGGAGCCTATGGAAAAACGCCAGCAACGCGGCCTTTTTACGGTTCCTGGCCTT
TTGCTGGCCTTTTGCTCACATGT
Features (pLannotate 1.2.2; 15 found; start..end, strand, type, name):
     12..39      +  repeat_region  AAV2 ITR (fragment): inverted terminal repeat of adeno-associated virus serotype 2 inverted
     68..95      +  repeat_region  AAV2 ITR (fragment): inverted terminal repeat of adeno-associated virus serotype 2 inverted
    145..1433    +  promoter       CaMKII promoter: promoter for the mouse calcium/calmodulin-dependent kinase II α subunit
   1571..2455    +  CDS            vsfGFP-9 (fragment): vsfGFP-9 is a basic (constitutively fluorescent) green fluorescent protein published in 2015, derived from Aequorea victoria. It has low acid sensitivity.
   2572..2595    +  misc_feature   MCS (fragment): pBluescript multiple cloning site
   2595..3183    +  misc_feature   WPRE: woodchuck hepatitis virus posttranscriptional regulatory element
   3215..3691    +  polyA_signal   hGH poly(A) signal: human growth hormone polyadenylation signal
   3731..3871    +  repeat_region  AAV2 ITR: inverted terminal repeat of adeno-associated virus serotype 2 inverted
   3876..3927    -  misc_feature   bom (fragment): basis of mobility region from pBR322
   3946..4401    +  rep_origin     f1 ori (sequence partly withheld): f1 bacteriophage origin of replication; arrow indicates direction of (+) strand synthesis
   4402..4451    -  misc_feature   bom (fragment): basis of mobility region from pBR322
   4553..4588    -  CDS            rop (fragment): Rop protein, which maintains plasmids at low copy number; rop
   4683..4787    +  promoter       AmpR promoter: bla
   4788..5648    +  CDS            AmpR: β-lactamase; bla; confers resistance to ampicillin, carbenicillin, and related antibiotics
   5819..6407    +  rep_origin     ori: high-copy-number ColE1/pMB1/pBR322/pUC origin of replication
