[The description below was written by a language model from this plasmid's Addgene catalogue record and pLannotate feature annotations shown in this document.]
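Description:
pAAVCam1.3_smFP_Myc is a 6,468-nt adeno-associated virus transfer plasmid for neuronal expression of a Myc-epitope "spaghetti monster" fluorescent protein (smFP_Myc). It was built from the pAAVTRE3_Clover backbone by replacing the TRE3G promoter with a 1.3 kb mouse CaMKII promoter (MluI–EcoRI) and placing the synthetic smFP_Myc coding sequence, taken from an earlier smFP plasmid, between retained EcoRI and BamHI sites. In bacteria it is maintained as a high-copy plasmid through a ColE1/pUC-type origin and selected with ampicillin via the β-lactamase gene and its own promoter. An f1 phage origin and short remnants of pBR322 bom and rop sequences are also present in the backbone.

The expression cassette is flanked by AAV2 inverted terminal repeats, which direct replication and packaging of the intervening DNA into AAV particles. The right ITR is annotated in full, whereas the left one is detected only as two short fragments in the sequencing result. Between them, the CaMKIIα promoter, commonly used to bias expression toward excitatory forebrain neurons, drives the smFP open reading frame. The automated annotation labels this ORF as a fragment of a GFP variant, which fits the smFP design: a GFP-derived scaffold carrying multiple copies of an epitope tag, intended for sensitive antibody detection rather than intrinsic fluorescence. The individual Myc tags are not annotated separately. Downstream, a WPRE enhances transcript stability and expression, and the human growth hormone polyadenylation signal terminates the message. The associated publication concerns whole-brain serial two-photon tomography in marmoset, suggesting use as an immunodetectable neuronal label for neuroanatomical tracing.
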