Addgene plasmid #201205: pAAVCam1.3_smFP_Myc
Purpose: AAV vector for camKII promoter (1.3kb)-driven smFP_Myc (Myc-tagged spaghetti monster) expression
Depositing lab: Tetsuo Yamamori. Depositing organization: RIKEN Center for Brain Science. Publication: Serial Two-Photon Tomography of the Whole Marmoset Brain for Neuroanatomical Analyses. Watakabe A, Tani T, Abe H, Skibbe H, Ichinohe N, Yamamori T. J Vis Exp. 2025 Jan 17;(215). doi: 10.3791/67694. PubMed 39895625.
Backbone
  Vector backbone: pAAVTRE3_Clover
  Backbone manufacturer: addgene Plasmid #135179
  Modifications to backbone: Replacement of TRE3G promoter with mouse CamKII (1.3kb) promoter by MluI-EcoRI cloning.
  Vector type: Mammalian Expression, Bacterial Expression, AAV
Growth in bacteria
  Bacterial resistance: Ampicillin, 100 μg/mL
  Growth temperature: 37°C
  Growth strain: NEB Stable
  Copy number: High Copy
Gene/Insert
  Gene/Insert name: smFP _Myc (from addgene #59757)
  Species: Synthetic
  Promoter: mouse CamKII (1.3kb)
  Cloning method: Restriction Enzyme; 5′ cloning site EcoRI (not destroyed); 3′ cloning site BamHI (not destroyed)
  Sequencing primers: 5′ atcacttgtggactaagtttgt; 3′ cagcaaccaggatttatacaagg
Resource information
  A portion of this plasmid was derived from a plasmid made by: Looger lab (from addgene #59757)
Terms and licenses: Academic/Nonprofit Terms; Industry Terms: Not Available to Industry
Depositor comments: Please visit https://doi.org/10.1101/2021.12.26.474213 for bioRxiv preprint.
How to cite: pAAVCam1.3_smFP_Myc was a gift from Tetsuo Yamamori (Addgene plasmid # 201205 ; http://n2t.net/addgene:201205 ; RRID:Addgene_201205)
